Addgene plasmid #186005: NSP11-1x-BioID2 pBabe-puro (SARS-CoV-2)
Purpose: Expresses SARS-CoV-2 NSP11 fused to BioID2 and HA tag
Depositing lab: Kyle Roux. Publication: A BioID-Derived Proximity Interactome for SARS-CoV-2 Proteins. May DG, Martin-Sancho L, Anschau V, Liu S, Chrisopulos RJ, Scott KL, Halfmann CT, Diaz Pena R, Pratt D, Campos AR, Roux KJ. Viruses. 2022 Mar 15;14(3). pii: v14030611. doi: 10.3390/v14030611. PubMed 35337019.
Backbone
  Vector backbone: pBabe-puro
  Vector type: Mammalian Expression, Retroviral
  Selectable markers: Puromycin
Growth in bacteria
  Bacterial resistance: Ampicillin, 100 μg/mL
  Growth temperature: 37°C
  Growth strain: NEB Stable
  Copy number: Unknown
Gene/Insert
  Gene/Insert name: SARS-CoV-2 NSP11
  Species: SARS-CoV-2
  Entrez Gene: ORF1ab (a.k.a. GU280_gp01)
  Promoter: LTR
  Tag / fusion protein: BioID2 (C terminal on insert); HA (C terminal on insert)
  Cloning method: Restriction Enzyme; 5′ cloning site BamHI (not destroyed); 3′ cloning site EcoRI (not destroyed)
  Sequencing primers: 5′ pBabeF
Terms and licenses: Academic/Nonprofit Terms; Industry Terms: Not Available to Industry
How to cite: NSP11-1x-BioID2 pBabe-puro (SARS-CoV-2) was a gift from Kyle Roux (Addgene plasmid # 186005 ; http://n2t.net/addgene:186005 ; RRID:Addgene_186005)
