[The description below was written by a language model from this plasmid's Addgene catalogue record and pLannotate feature annotations shown in this document.]
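Description:
NSP11-1x-BioID2 pBabe-puro (SARS-CoV-2) is a Moloney murine leukemia virus-based retroviral expression plasmid of about 5.9 kb, built on the pBabe-puro backbone for stable gene delivery into mammalian cells. In bacteria it is maintained through a high-copy ColE1/pUC-type origin and selected with ampicillin via the bla gene and its native promoter. The retroviral portion is bounded by MMLV long terminal repeats and includes a packaging signal (Ψ) followed by a truncated gag segment lacking its start codon. Together these let the transcript be efficiently encapsidated when the plasmid is introduced into a packaging cell line that supplies the viral proteins in trans.

The payload is the SARS-CoV-2 NSP11 coding sequence, a very short peptide derived from the ORF1ab region, cloned between BamHI and EcoRI sites and transcribed from the 5′ LTR. It is fused at its C terminus to BioID2, the promiscuous R40G mutant of the Aquifex aeolicus biotin ligase, and to an HA epitope tag. The automated feature table annotates BioID2 but not NSP11 or HA, probably because both are so small; the short gap between the gag fragment and BioID2 is where NSP11 would be expected to sit. The "1x" in the name is not explained in the record. Downstream, an SV40 enhancer/early promoter drives puromycin N-acetyltransferase so that transduced cells can be selected.

The construct is intended for proximity-dependent biotinylation. Proteins near the NSP11 fusion become biotinylated in living cells and can be captured and identified, while the HA tag allows detection of the bait. It belongs to a set used to map a proximity interactome for SARS-CoV-2 proteins.
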