Features (pLannotate 1.2.2; 12 found; start..end, strand, type, name):
      8..477     +  LTR            LTR: long terminal repeat from Moloney murine leukemia virus
    601..875     +  misc_feature   MESV Ψ (fragment): packaging signal of murine embryonic stem cell virus
    942..1358    +  CDS            gag (truncated): truncated Moloney murine leukemia virus (MMLV) gag gene lacking the start codon
   1444..2139    +  CDS            BioID2: promiscuous R40G mutant of a biotin protein ligase from Aquifex aeolicus (Kim et al., 2016)
   2186..2515    +  promoter       SV40 promoter: SV40 enhancer and early promoter
   2525..3124    +  CDS            PuroR: puromycin N-acetyltransferase; pac from Streptomyces alboniger; confers resistance to puromycin
   3223..3344    +  LTR            3' LTR (ΔU3) (fragment): self-inactivating 3' long terminal repeat (LTR) from Moloney murine leukemia virus
   3345..3814    +  LTR            LTR: long terminal repeat from Moloney murine leukemia virus
   3880..3932    -  CDS            lacI (fragment): lac repressor; lacI; The lac repressor binds to the lac operator to inhibit transcription in E. coli. This inhibition can be relieved by adding lactose or isopropyl-β-D-thiogalactopyranoside (IPTG).
   4115..4703    -  rep_origin     ori: high-copy-number ColE1/pMB1/pBR322/pUC origin of replication
   4863..5723    -  CDS            AmpR: β-lactamase; bla; confers resistance to ampicillin, carbenicillin, and related antibiotics
   5724..5828    -  promoter       AmpR promoter: bla
>Addgene plasmid #186005 | NSP11-1x-BioID2 pBabe-puro (SARS-CoV-2) | addgene full sequence | sequence record 364334 | Addgene NGS Result
CTGCAGCCTGAATATGGGCCAAACAGGATATCTGTGGTAAGCAGTTCCTGCCCCGGCTCAGGGCCAAGAA
CAGATGGAACAGCTGAATATGGGCCAAACAGGATATCTGTGGTAAGCAGTTCCTGCCCCGGCTCAGGGCC
AAGAACAGATGGTCCCCAGATGCGGTCCAGCCCTCAGCAGTTTCTAGAGAACCATCAGATGTTTCCAGGG
TGCCCCAAGGACCTGAAATGACCCTGTGCCTTATTTGAACTAACCAATCAGTTCGCTTCTCGCTTCTGTT
CGCGCGCTTCTGCTCCCCGAGCTCAATAAAAGAGCCCACAACCCCTCACTCGGGGCGCCAGTCCTCCGAT
TGACTGAGTCGCCCGGGTACCCGTGTATCCAATAAACCCTCTTGCAGTTGCATCCGACTTGTGGTCTCGC
TGTTCCTTGGGAGGGTCTCCTCTGAGTGATTGACTACCCGTCAGCGGGGGTCTTTCATTTGGGGGCTCGT
CCGGGATCGGGAGACCCCTGCCCAGGGACCACCGACCCACCACCGGGAGGCAAGCTGGCCAGCAACTTAT
CTGTGTCTGTCCGATTGTCTAGTGTCTATGACTGATTTTATGCGCCTGCGTCGGTACTAGTTAGCTAACT
AGCTCTGTATCTGGCGGACCCGTGGTGGAACTGACGAGTTCTGAACACCCGGCCGCAACCCTGGGAGACG
TCCCAGGGACTTTGGGGGCCGTTTTTGTGGCCCGACCTGAGGAAGGGAGTCGATGTGGAATCCGACCCCG
TCAGGATATGTGGTTCTGGTAGGAGACGAGAACCTAAAACAGTTCCCGCCTCCGTCTGAATTTTTGCTTT
CGGTTTGGAACCGAAGCCGCGCGTCTTGTCTGCTGCAGCGCTGCAGCATCGTTCTGTGTTGTCTCTGTCT
GACTGTGTTTCTGTATTTGTCTGAAAATTAGGGCCAGACTGTTACCACTCCCTTAAGTTTGACCTTAGGT
CACTGGAAAGATGTCGAGCGGATCGCTCACAACCAGTCGGTAGATGTCAAGAAGAGACGTTGGGTTACCT
TCTGCTCTGCAGAATGGCCAACCTTTAACGTCGGATGGCCGCGAGACGGCACCTTTAACCGAGACCTCAT
CACCCAGGTTAAGATCAAGGTCTTTTCACCTGGCCCGCATGGACACCCAGACCAGGTCCCCTACATCGTG
ACCTGGGAAGCCTTGGCTTTTGACCCCCCTCCCTGGGTCAAGCCCTTTGTACACCCTAAGCCTCCGCCTC
CTCTTCCTCCATCCGCCCCGTCTCTCCCCCTTGAACCTCCTCGTTCGACCCCGCCTCGATCCTCCCTTTA
TCCAGCCCTCACTCCTTCTCTAGGCGCCGGCCGGATCCGCCACCATGTCAGCCGATGCGCAGTCTTTCTT
GAACGGTTTCGCCGTGACCGGTGGTGGAGGCGGGTCTGAATTCTTCAAGAACCTGATCTGGCTGAAGGAG
GTGGACAGCACCCAGGAGAGACTGAAGGAGTGGAACGTGAGCTACGGCACCGCCCTGGTGGCCGACAGAC
AGACCAAGGGCAGAGGCGGCCTGGGCAGAAAGTGGCTGAGCCAGGAGGGCGGCCTGTACTTCAGCTTCCT
GCTGAACCCCAAGGAGTTCGAGAACCTGCTGCAGCTGCCCCTGGTGCTGGGCCTGAGCGTGAGCGAGGCC
CTGGAGGAGATCACCGAGATCCCCTTCAGCCTGAAGTGGCCCAACGACGTGTACTTCCAGGAGAAGAAGG
TGAGCGGCGTGCTGTGCGAGCTGAGCAAGGACAAGCTGATCGTGGGCATCGGCATCAACGTGAACCAGAG
AGAGATCCCCGAGGAGATCAAGGACAGAGCCACCACCCTGTACGAGATCACCGGCAAGGACTGGGACAGA
AAGGAGGTGCTGCTGAAGGTGCTGAAGAGAATCAGCGAGAACCTGAAGAAGTTCAAGGAGAAGAGCTTCA
AGGAGTTCAAGGGCAAGATCGAGAGCAAGATGCTGTACCTGGGCGAGGAGGTGAAGCTGCTGGGCGAGGG
CAAGATCACCGGCAAGCTGGTGGGCCTGAGCGAGAAGGGCGGCGCCCTGATCCTGACCGAGGAGGGCATC
AAGGAGATCCTGAGCGGCGAGTTCAGCCTGAGAAGAAGCTACCCTTACGATGTACCGGATTACGCATGAG
TCGACCCTGTGGAATGTGTGTCAGTTAGGGTGTGGAAAGTCCCCAGGCTCCCCAGCAGGCAGAAGTATGC
AAAGCATGCATCTCAATTAGTCAGCAACCAGGTGTGGAAAGTCCCCAGGCTCCCCAGCAGGCAGAAGTAT
GCAAAGCATGCATCTCAATTAGTCAGCAACCATAGTCCCGCCCCTAACTCCGCCCATCCCGCCCCTAACT
CCGCCCAGTTCCGCCCATTCTCCGCCCCATGGCTGACTAATTTTTTTTATTTATGCAGAGGCCGAGGCCG
CCTCGGCCTCTGAGCTATTCCAGAAGTAGTGAGGAGGCTTTTTTGGAGGCCTAGGCTTTTGCAAAAAGCT
TACCATGACCGAGTACAAGCCCACGGTGCGCCTCGCCACCCGCGACGACGTCCCCAGGGCCGTACGCACC
CTCGCCGCCGCGTTCGCCGACTACCCCGCCACGCGCCACACCGTCGATCCGGACCGCCACATCGAGCGGG
TCACCGAGCTGCAAGAACTCTTCCTCACGCGCGTCGGGCTCGACATCGGCAAGGTGTGGGTCGCGGACGA
CGGCGCCGCGGTGGCGGTCTGGACCACGCCGGAGAGCGTCGAAGCGGGGGCGGTGTTCGCCGAGATCGGC
CCGCGCATGGCCGAGTTGAGCGGTTCCCGGCTGGCCGCGCAGCAACAGATGGAAGGCCTCCTGGCGCCGC
ACCGGCCCAAGGAGCCCGCGTGGTTCCTGGCCACCGTCGGCGTCTCGCCCGACCACCAGGGCAAGGGTCT
GGGCAGCGCCGTCGTGCTCCCCGGAGTGGAGGCGGCCGAGCGCGCCGGGGTGCCCGCCTTCCTGGAGACC
TCCGCGCCCCGCAACCTCCCCTTCTACGAGCGGCTCGGCTTCACCGTCACCGCCGACGTCGAGGTGCCCG
AAGGACCGCGCACCTGGTGCATGACCCGCAAGCCCGGTGCCTGACGCCCGCCCCACGACCCGCAGCGCCC
GACCGAAAGGAGCGCACGACCCCATGCATCGATAAAATAAAAGATTTTATTTAGTCTCCAGAAAAAGGGG
GGAATGAAAGACCCCACCTGTAGGTTTGGCAAGCTAGCTTAAGTAACGCCATTTTGCAAGGCATGGAAAA
ATACATAACTGAGAATAGAGAAGTTCAGATCAAGGTCAGGAACAGATGGAACAGCTGAATATGGGCCAAA
CAGGATATCTGTGGTAAGCAGTTCCTGCCCCGGCTCAGGGCCAAGAACAGATGGAACAGCTGAATATGGG
CCAAACAGGATATCTGTGGTAAGCAGTTCCTGCCCCGGCTCAGGGCCAAGAACAGATGGTCCCCAGATGC
GGTCCAGCCCTCAGCAGTTTCTAGAGAACCATCAGATGTTTCCAGGGTGCCCCAAGGACCTGAAATGACC
CTGTGCCTTATTTGAACTAACCAATCAGTTCGCTTCTCGCTTCTGTTCGCGCGCTTCTGCTCCCCGAGCT
CAATAAAAGAGCCCACAACCCCTCACTCGGGGCGCCAGTCCTCCGATTGACTGAGTCGCCCGGGTACCCG
TGTATCCAATAAACCCTCTTGCAGTTGCATCCGACTTGTGGTCTCGCTGTTCCTTGGGAGGGTCTCCTCT
GAGTGATTGACTACCCGTCAGCGGGGGTCTTTCACATGCAGCATGTATCAAAATTAATTTGGTTTTTTTT
CTTAAGTATTTACATTAAATGGCCATAGTTGCATTAATGAATCGGCCAACGCGCGGGGAGAGGCGGTTTG
CGTATTGGGCGCTCTTCCGCTTCCTCGCTCACTGACTCGCTGCGCTCGGTCGTTCGGCTGCGGCGAGCGG
TATCAGCTCACTCAAAGGCGGTAATACGGTTATCCACAGAATCAGGGGATAACGCAGGAAAGAACATGTG
AGCAAAAGGCCAGCAAAAGGCCAGGAACCGTAAAAAGGCCGCGTTGCTGGCGTTTTTCCATAGGCTCCGC
CCCCCTGACGAGCATCACAAAAATCGACGCTCAAGTCAGAGGTGGCGAAACCCGACAGGACTATAAAGAT
ACCAGGCGTTTCCCCCTGGAAGCTCCCTCGTGCGCTCTCCTGTTCCGACCCTGCCGCTTACCGGATACCT
GTCCGCCTTTCTCCCTTCGGGAAGCGTGGCGCTTTCTCATAGCTCACGCTGTAGGTATCTCAGTTCGGTG
TAGGTCGTTCGCTCCAAGCTGGGCTGTGTGCACGAACCCCCCGTTCAGCCCGACCGCTGCGCCTTATCCG
GTAACTATCGTCTTGAGTCCAACCCGGTAAGACACGACTTATCGCCACTGGCAGCAGCCACTGGTAACAG
GATTAGCAGAGCGAGGTATGTAGGCGGTGCTACAGAGTTCTTGAAGTGGTGGCCTAACTACGGCTACACT
AGAAGAACAGTATTTGGTATCTGCGCTCTGCTGAAGCCAGTTACCTTCGGAAAAAGAGTTGGTAGCTCTT
GATCCGGCAAACAAACCACCGCTGGTAGCGGTGGTTTTTTTGTTTGCAAGCAGCAGATTACGCGCAGAAA
AAAAGGATCTCAAGAAGATCCTTTGATCTTTTCTACGGGGTCTGACGCTCAGTGGAACGAAAACTCACGT
TAAGGGATTTTGGTCATGAGATTATCAAAAAGGATCTTCACCTAGATCCTTTTGCGGCCGCAAATCAATC
TAAAGTATATATGAGTAAACTTGGTCTGACAGTTACCAATGCTTAATCAGTGAGGCACCTATCTCAGCGA
TCTGTCTATTTCGTTCATCCATAGTTGCCTGACTCCCCGTCGTGTAGATAACTACGATACGGGAGGGCTT
ACCATCTGGCCCCAGTGCTGCAATGATACCGCGAGACCCACGCTCACCGGCTCCAGATTTATCAGCAATA
AACCAGCCAGCCGGAAGGGCCGAGCGCAGAAGTGGTCCTGCAACTTTATCCGCCTCCATCCAGTCTATTA
ATTGTTGCCGGGAAGCTAGAGTAAGTAGTTCGCCAGTTAATAGTTTGCGCAACGTTGTTGCCATTGCTAC
AGGCATCGTGGTGTCACGCTCGTCGTTTGGTATGGCTTCATTCAGCTCCGGTTCCCAACGATCAAGGCGA
GTTACATGATCCCCCATGTTGTGCAAAAAAGCGGTTAGCTCCTTCGGTCCTCCGATCGTTGTCAGAAGTA
AGTTGGCCGCAGTGTTATCACTCATGGTTATGGCAGCACTGCATAATTCTCTTACTGTCATGCCATCCGT
AAGATGCTTTTCTGTGACTGGTGAGTACTCAACCAAGTCATTCTGAGAATAGTGTATGCGGCGACCGAGT
TGCTCTTGCCCGGCGTCAATACGGGATAATACCGCGCCACATAGCAGAACTTTAAAAGTGCTCATCATTG
GAAAACGTTCTTCGGGGCGAAAACTCTCAAGGATCTTACCGCTGTTGAGATCCAGTTCGATGTAACCCAC
TCGTGCACCCAACTGATCTTCAGCATCTTTTACTTTCACCAGCGTTTCTGGGTGAGCAAAAACAGGAAGG
CAAAATGCCGCAAAAAAGGGAATAAGGGCGACACGGAAATGTTGAATACTCATACTCTTCCTTTTTCAAT
ATTATTGAAGCATTTATCAGGGTTATTGTCTCATGAGCGGATACATATTTGAATGTATTTAGAAAAATAA
ACAAATAGGGGTTCCGCGCACATTTCCCCGAAAAGTGCCAC
